>Addgene plasmid #174124 | pAT15486_HypaR661A-ABE8e | addgene full sequence | sequence record 348463 | Addgene NGS Result
ACATTTCCCCGAAAAGTGCCACCTGACGTCCAGCAGAGATCCACTTTGGCGCCGGCTCGAGTGGCTCCGG
TGCCCGTCAGTGGGCAGAGCGCACATCGCCCACAGTCCCCGAGAAGTTGGGGGGAGGGGTCGGCAATTGA
ACCGGTGCCTAGAGAAGGTGGCGCGGGGTAAACTGGGAAAGTGATGTCGTGTACTGGCTCCGCCTTTTTC
CCGAGGGTGGGGGAGAACCGTATATAAGTGCAGTAGTCGCCGTGAACGTTCTTTTTCGCAACGGGTTTGC
CGCCAGAACACAGGTGTCGTGACGCGGGATCCGCCACCATGAAACGGACAGCCGACGGAAGCGAGTTCGA
GTCACCAAAGAAGAAGCGGAAAGTCTCTGAGGTGGAGTTTTCCCACGAGTACTGGATGAGACATGCCCTG
ACCCTGGCCAAGAGGGCACGGGATGAGAGGGAGGTGCCTGTGGGAGCCGTGCTGGTGCTGAACAATAGAG
TGATCGGCGAGGGCTGGAACAGAGCCATCGGCCTGCACGACCCAACAGCCCATGCCGAAATTATGGCCCT
GAGACAGGGCGGCCTGGTCATGCAGAACTACAGACTGATTGACGCCACCCTGTACGTGACATTCGAGCCT
TGCGTGATGTGCGCCGGCGCCATGATCCACTCTAGGATCGGCCGCGTGGTGTTTGGCGTGAGGAACTCAA
AAAGAGGCGCCGCAGGCTCCCTGATGAACGTGCTGAACTACCCCGGCATGAATCACCGCGTCGAAATTAC
CGAGGGAATCCTGGCAGATGAATGTGCCGCCCTGCTGTGCGATTTCTATCGGATGCCTAGACAGGTGTTC
AATGCTCAGAAGAAGGCCCAGAGCTCCATCAACTCCGGAGGATCTAGCGGAGGCTCCTCTGGCTCTGAGA
CACCTGGCACAAGCGAGAGCGCAACACCTGAATCCTCAGGTGGTAGCTCTGGGGGGTCTGACAAGAAGTA
CAGCATCGGCCTGGCCATCGGCACCAACTCTGTGGGCTGGGCCGTGATCACCGACGAGTACAAGGTGCCC
AGCAAGAAATTCAAGGTGCTGGGCAACACCGACCGGCACAGCATCAAGAAGAACCTGATCGGAGCCCTGC
TGTTCGACAGCGGCGAAACAGCCGAGGCCACCCGGCTGAAGAGAACCGCCAGAAGAAGATACACCAGACG
GAAGAACCGGATCTGCTATCTGCAAGAGATCTTCAGCAACGAGATGGCCAAGGTGGACGACAGCTTCTTC
CACAGACTGGAAGAGTCCTTCCTGGTGGAAGAGGATAAGAAGCACGAGCGGCACCCCATCTTCGGCAACA
TCGTGGACGAGGTGGCCTACCACGAGAAGTACCCCACCATCTACCACCTGAGAAAGAAACTGGTGGACAG
CACCGACAAGGCCGACCTGCGGCTGATCTATCTGGCCCTGGCCCACATGATCAAGTTCCGGGGCCACTTC
CTGATCGAGGGCGACCTGAACCCCGACAACAGCGACGTGGACAAGCTGTTCATCCAGCTGGTGCAGACCT
ACAACCAGCTGTTCGAGGAAAACCCCATCAACGCCAGCGGCGTGGACGCCAAGGCCATCCTGTCTGCCAG
ACTGAGCAAGAGCAGACGGCTGGAAAATCTGATCGCCCAGCTGCCCGGCGAGAAGAAGAATGGCCTGTTC
GGAAACCTGATTGCCCTGAGCCTGGGCCTGACCCCCAACTTCAAGAGCAACTTCGACCTGGCCGAGGATG
CCAAACTGCAGCTGAGCAAGGACACCTACGACGACGACCTGGACAACCTGCTGGCCCAGATCGGCGACCA
GTACGCCGACCTGTTTCTGGCCGCCAAGAACCTGTCCGACGCCATCCTGCTGAGCGACATCCTGAGAGTG
AACACCGAGATCACCAAGGCCCCCCTGAGCGCCTCTATGATCAAGAGATACGACGAGCACCACCAGGACC
TGACCCTGCTGAAAGCTCTCGTGCGGCAGCAGCTGCCTGAGAAGTACAAAGAGATTTTCTTCGACCAGAG
CAAGAACGGCTACGCCGGCTACATTGACGGCGGAGCCAGCCAGGAAGAGTTCTACAAGTTCATCAAGCCC
ATCCTGGAAAAGATGGACGGCACCGAGGAACTGCTCGTGAAGCTGAACAGAGAGGACCTGCTGCGGAAGC
AGCGGACCTTCGACAACGGCAGCATCCCCCACCAGATCCACCTGGGAGAGCTGCACGCCATTCTGCGGCG
GCAGGAAGATTTTTACCCATTCCTGAAGGACAACCGGGAAAAGATCGAGAAGATCCTGACCTTCCGCATC
CCCTACTACGTGGGCCCTCTGGCCAGGGGAAACAGCAGATTCGCCTGGATGACCAGAAAGAGCGAGGAAA
CCATCACCCCCTGGAACTTCGAGGAAGTGGTGGACAAGGGCGCTTCCGCCCAGAGCTTCATCGAGCGGAT
GACCAACTTCGATAAGAACCTGCCCAACGAGAAGGTGCTGCCCAAGCACAGCCTGCTGTACGAGTACTTC
ACCGTGTATAACGAGCTGACCAAAGTGAAATACGTGACCGAGGGAATGAGAAAGCCCGCCTTCCTGAGCG
GCGAGCAGAAAAAGGCCATCGTGGACCTGCTGTTCAAGACCAACCGGAAAGTGACCGTGAAGCAGCTGAA
AGAGGACTACTTCAAGAAAATCGAGTGCTTCGACTCCGTGGAAATCTCCGGCGTGGAAGATCGGTTCAAC
GCCTCCCTGGGCACATACCACGATCTGCTGAAAATTATCAAGGACAAGGACTTCCTGGACAATGAGGAAA
ACGAGGACATTCTGGAAGATATCGTGCTGACCCTGACACTGTTTGAGGACAGAGAGATGATCGAGGAACG
GCTGAAAACCTATGCCCACCTGTTCGACGACAAAGTGATGAAGCAGCTGAAGCGGCGGAGATACACCGGC
TGGGGCGCGCTGAGCCGGAAGCTGATCAACGGCATCCGCGACAAGCAGTCCGGCAAGACAATCCTGGATT
TCCTGAAGTCCGACGGCTTCGCCAACAGAGCCTTTGCAGCCCTGATCGCTGACGACAGCCTGACCTTTAA
AGAGGACATCCAGAAAGCCCAGGTGTCCGGCCAGGGCGATAGCCTGCACGAGCACATTGCCAATCTGGCC
GGCAGCCCCGCCATTAAGAAGGGCATCCTGCAGACAGTGAAGGTGGTGGACGAGCTCGTGAAAGTGATGG
GCCGGCACAAGCCCGAGAACATCGTGATCGAAATGGCCAGAGAGAACCAGACCACCCAGAAGGGACAGAA
GAACAGCCGCGAGAGAATGAAGCGGATCGAAGAGGGCATCAAAGAGCTGGGCAGCCAGATCCTGAAAGAA
CACCCCGTGGAAAACACCCAGCTGCAGAACGAGAAGCTGTACCTGTACTACCTGCAGAATGGGCGGGATA
TGTACGTGGACCAGGAACTGGACATCAACCGGCTGTCCGACTACGATGTGGACCATATCGTGCCTCAGAG
CTTTCTGAAGGACGACTCCATCGACAACAAGGTGCTGACCAGAAGCGACAAGAACCGGGGCAAGAGCGAC
AACGTGCCCTCCGAAGAGGTCGTGAAGAAGATGAAGAACTACTGGCGGCAGCTGCTGAACGCCAAGCTGA
TTACCCAGAGAAAGTTCGACAATCTGACCAAGGCCGAGAGAGGCGGCCTGAGCGAACTGGATAAGGCCGG
CTTCATCAAGAGACAGCTGGTGGAAACCCGGCAGATCACAAAGCACGTGGCACAGATCCTGGACTCCCGG
ATGAACACTAAGTACGACGAGAATGACAAGCTGATCCGGGAAGTGAAAGTGATCACCCTGAAGTCCAAGC
TGGTGTCCGATTTCCGGAAGGATTTCCAGTTTTACAAAGTGCGCGAGATCAACAACTACCACCACGCCCA
CGACGCGTACCTGAACGCCGTCGTGGGAACCGCCCTGATCAAAAAGTACCCTAAGCTGGAAAGCGAGTTC
GTGTACGGCGACTACAAGGTGTACGACGTACGGAAGATGATCGCCAAGAGCGAGCAGGAAATCGGCAAGG
CTACCGCCAAGTACTTCTTCTACAGCAACATCATGAACTTTTTCAAGACCGAGATTACCCTGGCCAACGG
CGAGATCCGGAAGCGGCCTCTGATCGAGACAAACGGCGAAACCGGGGAGATCGTGTGGGATAAGGGCCGG
GATTTTGCCACCGTGCGGAAAGTGCTGAGCATGCCCCAAGTGAATATCGTGAAAAAGACCGAGGTGCAGA
CAGGCGGCTTCAGCAAAGAGTCTATCCTGCCCAAGAGGAACAGCGATAAGCTGATCGCCAGAAAGAAGGA
CTGGGACCCTAAGAAGTACGGCGGCTTCGACAGCCCCACCGTGGCCTATTCTGTGCTGGTGGTGGCCAAA
GTGGAAAAGGGCAAGTCCAAGAAACTGAAGAGTGTGAAAGAGCTGCTGGGGATCACCATCATGGAAAGAA
GCAGCTTCGAGAAGAATCCCATCGACTTTCTGGAAGCCAAGGGCTACAAAGAAGTGAAAAAGGACCTGAT
CATCAAGCTGCCTAAGTACTCCCTGTTCGAGCTGGAAAACGGCCGGAAGAGAATGCTGGCCTCTGCCGGC
GAACTGCAGAAGGGAAACGAACTGGCCCTGCCCTCCAAATATGTGAACTTCCTGTACCTGGCCAGCCACT
ATGAGAAGCTGAAGGGCTCCCCCGAGGATAATGAGCAGAAACAGCTGTTTGTGGAACAGCACAAGCACTA
CCTGGACGAGATCATCGAGCAGATCAGCGAGTTCTCCAAGAGAGTGATCCTGGCCGACGCTAATCTGGAC
AAAGTGCTGTCCGCCTACAACAAGCACCGGGATAAGCCCATCAGAGAGCAGGCCGAGAATATCATCCACC
TGTTTACCCTGACCAATCTGGGAGCCCCTGCCGCCTTCAAGTACTTTGACACCACCATCGACCGGAAGAG
GTACACCAGCACCAAAGAGGTGCTGGACGCCACCCTGATCCACCAGAGCATCACCGGCCTGTACGAGACA
CGGATCGACCTGTCTCAGCTGGGAGGCGACAAAAGGCCGGCGGCCACGAAAAAGGCCGGCCAGGCAAAAA
AGAAAAAGTAAGAATTCCTAGAGCTCGCTGATCAGCCTCGACTGTGCCTTCTAGTTGCCAGCCATCTGTT
GTTTGCCCCTCCCCCGTGCCTTCCTTGACCCTGGAAGGTGCCACTCCCACTGTCCTTTCCTAATAAAATG
AGGAAATTGCATCGCATTGTCTGAGTAGGTGTCATTCTATTCTGGGGGGTGGGGTGGGGCAGGACAGCAA
GGGGGAGGATTGGGAAGAGAATAGCAGGCATGCTGGGGAGCGGCCGCTGAGCAAAAGGCCAGCAAAAGGC
CAGGAACCGTAAAAAGGCCGCGTTGCTGGCGTTTTTCCATAGGCTCCGCCCCCCTGACGAGCATCACAAA
AATCGACGCTCAAGTCAGAGGTGGCGAAACCCGACAGGACTATAAAGATACCAGGCGTTTCCCCCTGGAA
GCTCCCTCGTGCGCTCTCCTGTTCCGACCCTGCCGCTTACCGGATACCTGTCCGCCTTTCTCCCTTCGGG
AAGCGTGGCGCTTTCTCATAGCTCACGCTGTAGGTATCTCAGTTCGGTGTAGGTCGTTCGCTCCAAGCTG
GGCTGTGTGCACGAACCCCCCGTTCAGCCCGACCGCTGCGCCTTATCCGGTAACTATCGTCTTGAGTCCA
ACCCGGTAAGACACGACTTATCGCCACTGGCAGCAGCCACTGGTAACAGGATTAGCAGAGCGAGGTATGT
AGGCGGTGCTACAGAGTTCTTGAAGTGGTGGCCTAACTACGGCTACACTAGAAGAACAGTATTTGGTATC
TGCGCTCTGCTGAAGCCAGTTACCTTCGGAAAAAGAGTTGGTAGCTCTTGATCCGGCAAACAAACCACCG
CTGGTAGCGGTGGTTTTTTTGTTTGCAAGCAGCAGATTACGCGCAGAAAAAAAGGATCTCAAGAAGATCC
TTTGATCTTTTCTACGGGGTCTGACGCTCAGTGGAACGAAAACTCACGTTAAGGGATTTTGGTCATGAGA
TTATCAAAAAGGATCTTCACCTAGATCCTTTTAAATTAAAAATGAAGTTTTAAATCAATCTAAAGTATAT
ATGAGTAAACTTGGTCTGACAGTTACCAATGCTTAATCAGTGAGGCACCTATCTCAGCGATCTGTCTATT
TCGTTCATCCATAGTTGCCTGACTCCCCGTCGTGTAGATAACTACGATACGGGAGGGCTTACCATCTGGC
CCCAGTGCTGCAATGATACCGCGAGACCCACGCTCACCGGCTCCAGATTTATCAGCAATAAACCAGCCAG
CCGGAAGGGCCGAGCGCAGAAGTGGTCCTGCAACTTTATCCGCCTCCATCCAGTCTATTAATTGTTGCCG
GGAAGCTAGAGTAAGTAGTTCGCCAGTTAATAGTTTGCGCAACGTTGTTGCCATTGCTACAGGCATCGTG
GTGTCACGCTCGTCGTTTGGTATGGCTTCATTCAGCTCCGGTTCCCAACGATCAAGGCGAGTTACATGAT
CCCCCATGTTGTGCAAAAAAGCGGTTAGCTCCTTCGGTCCTCCGATCGTTGTCAGAAGTAAGTTGGCCGC
AGTGTTATCACTCATGGTTATGGCAGCACTGCATAATTCTCTTACTGTCATGCCATCCGTAAGATGCTTT
TCTGTGACTGGTGAGTACTCAACCAAGTCATTCTGAGAATAGTGTATGCGGCGACCGAGTTGCTCTTGCC
CGGCGTCAATACGGGATAATACCGCGCCACATAGCAGAACTTTAAAAGTGCTCATCATTGGAAAACGTTC
TTCGGGGCGAAAACTCTCAAGGATCTTACCGCTGTTGAGATCCAGTTCGATGTAACCCACTCGTGCACCC
AACTGATCTTCAGCATCTTTTACTTTCACCAGCGTTTCTGGGTGAGCAAAAACAGGAAGGCAAAATGCCG
CAAAAAAGGGAATAAGGGCGACACGGAAATGTTGAATACTCATACTCTTCCTTTTTCAATATTATTGAAG
CATTTATCAGGGTTATTGTCTCATGAGCGGATACATATTTGAATGTATTTAGAAAAATAAACAAATAGGG
GTTCCGCGC
Features (pLannotate 1.2.2; 9 found; start..end, strand, type, name):
     82..293     +  promoter       EF-1α core promoter: core promoter for human elongation factor EF-1α
    376..867     +  CDS            tadA: TADA_ECOLI - Also known as yfhC. Experimental evidence at protein level: Swiss-Prot protein existence level 1. Catalyzes the deamination of adenosine to inosine at the wobble position 34 of tRNA(Arg2). Essential for cell viability. From Escherichia coli (strain K12).
    970..2571    +  CDS            dCas9(N): N-terminal portion of catalytically inactive Streptococcus pyogenes dCas9 carrying the D10A mutation (Zetsche et al., 2015)
   2572..5070    +  CDS            Cas9(C) (fragment): C-terminal portion of Streptococcus pyogenes Cas9 (Zetsche et al., 2015)
   5071..5118    +  CDS            nucleoplasmin NLS: bipartite nuclear localization signal from nucleoplasmin
   5152..5263    +  polyA_signal   bGH poly(A) signal: bovine growth hormone polyadenylation signal
   5424..6012    -  rep_origin     ori: high-copy-number ColE1/pMB1/pBR322/pUC origin of replication
   6183..7043    -  CDS            AmpR: β-lactamase; bla; confers resistance to ampicillin, carbenicillin, and related antibiotics
   7044..7148    -  promoter       AmpR promoter: bla
