[The description below was written by a language model from this plasmid's Addgene catalogue record and pLannotate feature annotations shown in this document.]
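Description:
pAT15486_HypaR661A-ABE8e is a pUC19-based mammalian expression plasmid for CRISPR adenine base editing. It is propagated in E. coli at high copy from the ColE1/pUC origin and selected with ampicillin through the β-lactamase gene (AmpR) and its native promoter. The sequenced record is about 7.1 kb, and the feature table appears to cover the whole construct.

The payload is a single synthetic fusion protein, listed as HypaR-ABE8e, driven by the core promoter of human EF-1α and terminated by the bovine growth hormone polyadenylation signal. The open reading frame begins with a domain annotated as E. coli TadA, the tRNA adenosine deaminase. In the ABE8e architecture, this is an evolved form that acts on single-stranded DNA. It is followed, after a short unannotated gap that presumably serves as a linker, by Streptococcus pyogenes Cas9. The Cas9 is annotated in two contiguous pieces, and the N-terminal piece carries the D10A mutation. Only this mutation is noted, which is consistent with the nickase form used in base editors. The name indicates an increased-fidelity Cas9 variant of the HypaCas9 type with an R661A substitution, but the record does not list the individual fidelity mutations. The catalogue fields report an SV40 NLS at the N terminus, which the feature table does not annotate, and a bipartite nucleoplasmin NLS at the C terminus; both direct the editor to the nucleus.

No guide RNA cassette is annotated, so an sgRNA would have to come from a separate construct. The associated study tested whether increased-fidelity Cas9 variants reduce the mismatch tolerance of adenine and cytosine base editors, and this plasmid expresses one such adenine editor in mammalian cells.
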