Addgene plasmid #174124: pAT15486_HypaR661A-ABE8e
Purpose: plasmid expressing HypaR661A-ABE8e
Depositing lab: Ervin Welker. Depositing organization: HUN-REN Research Centre for Natural Sciences. Publication: BEAR reveals that increased fidelity variants can successfully reduce the mismatch tolerance of adenine but not cytosine base editors. Talas A, Simon DA, Kulcsar PI, Varga E, Krausz SL, Welker E. Nat Commun. 2021 Nov 3;12(1):6353. doi: 10.1038/s41467-021-26461-y. PubMed 34732717.
Backbone
  Vector backbone: pUC19
  Vector type: Mammalian Expression, CRISPR
Growth in bacteria
  Bacterial resistance: Ampicillin, 100 μg/mL
  Growth temperature: 37°C
  Growth strain: DH5alpha
  Copy number: High Copy
Gene/Insert
  Gene/Insert name: HypaR-ABE8e
  Species: Synthetic
  Promoter: EF1-a
  Tag / fusion protein: SV40 NLS (N terminal on insert); Nucleoplasmin NLS (C terminal on insert)
  Cloning method: Gibson Cloning
  Sequencing primers: 5′ ATTGTCTCATGAGCGGA
Terms and licenses: Academic/Nonprofit Terms; Industry Terms: Not Available to Industry
How to cite: pAT15486_HypaR661A-ABE8e was a gift from Ervin Welker (Addgene plasmid # 174124 ; http://n2t.net/addgene:174124 ; RRID:Addgene_174124)
